Addgene plasmid #228585: OSCA1.2-peGFP-N1
Purpose: Expresses OSCA1.2-eGFP in mammalian cells
Depositing lab: Huanghe Yang. Depositing organization: Duke University. Publication: TMEM16 and OSCA/TMEM63 proteins share a conserved potential to permeate ions and phospholipids. Lowry AJ, Liang P, Song M, Serena Wan YC, Pei ZM, Yang H, Zhang Y. bioRxiv [Preprint]. 2024 Sep 3:2024.02.04.578431. doi: 10.1101/2024.02.04.578431. PubMed 38370744.
Backbone
  Vector backbone: peGFP-N1
  Vector type: Mammalian Expression
Growth in bacteria
  Bacterial resistance: Kanamycin, 50 μg/mL
  Growth temperature: 37°C
  Growth strain: DH5alpha
  Copy number: High Copy
Gene/Insert
  Gene/Insert name: hyperosmolality-gated Ca2+ permeable channel (OSCA) 1.2
  Species: A. thaliana (mustard weed)
  Entrez Gene: AT4G22120 (a.k.a. AT4G22120, F1N20.220, F1N20_220)
  Cloning method: Other
Terms and licenses: Academic/Nonprofit Terms; Industry Terms: Not Available to Industry
Depositor comments: Please visit https://doi.org/10.1101/2024.02.04.578431 for bioRxiv preprint.
How to cite: OSCA1.2-peGFP-N1 was a gift from Huanghe Yang (Addgene plasmid # 228585 ; http://n2t.net/addgene:228585 ; RRID:Addgene_228585)
