[The description below was written by a language model from this plasmid's Addgene catalogue record and pLannotate feature annotations shown in this document.]
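Description:
OSCA1.2-peGFP-N1 is a 7,046-nt mammalian expression plasmid built on the peGFP-N1 backbone, designed to produce the Arabidopsis thaliana hyperosmolality-gated calcium-permeable channel OSCA1.2 (also annotated as CSC1, locus AT4G22120) as a C-terminal EGFP fusion. The human cytomegalovirus immediate-early enhancer and promoter drive transcription. Downstream of the residual multiple cloning site, the OSCA1.2 coding sequence runs directly into the EGFP coding sequence with no annotated gap, consistent with a contiguous in-frame fusion, and the transcript is terminated by the SV40 polyadenylation signal. The short SV40 large T antigen fragment annotated just upstream of that signal is most likely part of the SV40-derived terminator region and not an expressed element.

The plasmid is propagated in E. coli from a high-copy ColE1/pUC-type origin and is selected with kanamycin. A single Tn5 aminoglycoside phosphotransferase (NeoR/KanR) gene serves both hosts. A bacterial bla-type promoter drives it for kanamycin resistance, while the adjacent SV40 enhancer/early promoter, paired with the HSV TK polyadenylation signal, allows G418 selection of transfected mammalian cells. An f1 origin permits single-stranded DNA production. The small ble and bGH poly(A) fragments in the feature table appear to be backbone remnants or partial matches with no functional role.

The fluorescent tag allows transfected cells to be identified and the expression and localization of the plant channel to be followed in a heterologous mammalian system. The associated study concerns ion and phospholipid permeation by TMEM16 and OSCA/TMEM63 family proteins, so the construct probably served for functional analysis of wild-type OSCA1.2 in that work.
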