Features (pLannotate 1.2.2; 15 found; start..end, strand, type, name):
     61..364     +  enhancer       CMV enhancer: human cytomegalovirus immediate early enhancer
    365..568     +  promoter       CMV promoter: human cytomegalovirus (CMV) immediate early promoter
    591..671     +  misc_feature   MCS: multiple cloning site
    679..2991    +  CDS            CSC1: CSC1_ARATH - Also known as OSCA1.2 From Arabidopsis thaliana (Mouse-ear cress).
   2992..3711    +  CDS            EGFP: the original enhanced GFP (Yang et al., 1996) mammalian codon-optimized
   3728..3811    +  CDS            large T antigen (fragment): large T antigen from SV40 (simian virus 40)
   3834..3955    +  polyA_signal   SV40 poly(A) signal: SV40 polyadenylation signal
   3989..4417    -  rep_origin     f1 ori (sequence partly withheld): f1 bacteriophage origin of replication; arrow indicates direction of (+) strand synthesis
   4444..4548    +  promoter       AmpR promoter: bla
   4550..4907    +  promoter       SV40 promoter: SV40 enhancer and early promoter
   4942..5736    +  CDS            NeoR/KanR: aminoglycoside phosphotransferase from Tn5; aph(3')-II (or nptII); confers resistance to neomycin, kanamycin, and G418 (Geneticin®)
   5757..5909    +  CDS            ble (fragment): BLE_KLEPN - Experimental evidence at protein level: Swiss-Prot protein existence level 1. Binding protein with a strong affinity to the bleomycin family of antibiotics. Binds to CL990; an antimitotic-antibiotic compound. From Klebsiella pneumoniae.
   5968..6015    +  polyA_signal   HSV TK poly(A) signal: herpes simplex virus thymidine kinase polyadenylation signal (Cole and Stacy, 1985)
   6106..6122    -  polyA_signal   bGH poly(A) signal (fragment): bovine growth hormone polyadenylation signal
   6344..6932    +  rep_origin     ori: high-copy-number ColE1/pMB1/pBR322/pUC origin of replication
>Addgene plasmid #228585 | OSCA1.2-peGFP-N1 | addgene full sequence | sequence record 454822 | Addgene NGS Result
TAGTTATTAATAGTAATCAATTACGGGGTCATTAGTTCATAGCCCATATATGGAGTTCCGCGTTACATAA
CTTACGGTAAATGGCCCGCCTGGCTGACCGCCCAACGACCCCCGCCCATTGACGTCAATAATGACGTATG
TTCCCATAGTAACGCCAATAGGGACTTTCCATTGACGTCAATGGGTGGAGTATTTACGGTAAACTGCCCA
CTTGGCAGTACATCAAGTGTATCATATGCCAAGTACGCCCCCTATTGACGTCAATGACGGTAAATGGCCC
GCCTGGCATTATGCCCAGTACATGACCTTATGGGACTTTCCTACTTGGCAGTACATCTACGTATTAGTCA
TCGCTATTACCATGGTGATGCGGTTTTGGCAGTACATCAATGGGCGTGGATAGCGGTTTGACTCACGGGG
ATTTCCAAGTCTCCACCCCATTGACGTCAATGGGAGTTTGTTTTGGCACCAAAATCAACGGGACTTTCCA
AAATGTCGTAACAACTCCGCCCCATTGACGCAAATGGGCGGTAGGCGTGTACGGTGGGAGGTCTATATAA
GCAGAGCTGGTTTAGTGAACCGTCAGATCCGCTAGCGCTACCGGACTCAGATCTCGAGCTCAAGCTTCGA
ATTCTGCAGTCGACGGTACCGCGGGCCCGGGATCCACCGGTCGCCACCATGGCGACACTTCAGGATATTG
GTGTATCAGCTGGGATAAACATTCTCAGTGCCTTTGTTTTCTTCATAATCTTTGCGGTTTTGAGGCTTCA
GCCTTTCAATGATAGAGTTTACTTCTCAAAATGGTATCTCAAGGGGTTAAGAAGCAGCCCTGCTCGTGGT
GGCGCCTTTGCGCAGAGGTTTGTGAACCTGGACTTCAGGTCTTATATGAAGTTCTTGAATTGGATGCCAG
AGGCTCTGAAGATGCCTGAGCCTGAGCTTATTGATCATGCTGGTTTGGATTCAGTTGTTTATCTCCGGAT
TTACTGGCTGGGGCTTAAGATCTTTACTCCAATAGCAGTGCTTGCTTGGGCAGTTCTTGTGCCAGTCAAC
TGGACTAATAACACATTGGAGATGGCTAAGCAGTTAAGGAATGTAACTTCGAGCGACATTGACAAACTCT
CTGTTTCAAATATTCCAGAGTATTCAATGAGGTTTTGGACTCATATAGTAATGGCTTATGCCTTTACCAT
CTGGACTTGTTATGTGCTGATGAAAGAATATGAGACAATTGCTAACATGAGGCTCCAGTTTGTTGCATCA
GAAGCTCGTCGACCTGACCAGTTCACTGTCCTTGTTAGGAATGTACCTCCGGACGCAGATGAATCTGTAA
GTGAACTGGTAGAGCATTTTTTCCTGGTCAATCATCCTGATCACTACCTAACACATCAGGTTGTATGCAA
TGCAAACAAGCTGGCCGATTTGGTGAAAAAGAAGAAAAAGCTGCAGAATTGGCTTGATTACTACCAGCTC
AAATACGCTAGGAATAACTCTCAGAGAATTATGGTGAAGCTTGGCTTTCTTGGGCTATGGGGACAAAAAG
TCGATGCCATTGAACATTACATTGCTGAAATTGACAAAATATCAAAAGAGATCAGTAAAGAAAGAGAGGA
AGTGGTGAATGATCCTAAGGCCATTATGCCAGCAGCGTTTGTCTCCTTTAAAACACGATGGGCTGCTGCG
GTTTGTGCTCAGACTCAACAGACCCGAAACCCAACCCAATGGCTGACCGAATGGGCTCCAGAACCGCGTG
ATGTGTTTTGGTCAAATCTTGCTATTCCATATGTTTCTCTGACAGTAAGGAGGTTGATCATGCATGTTGC
CTTCTTCTTCCTAACCTTCTTCTTCATTGTCCCCATCGCGTTTGTTCAATCTCTTGCTACCATTGAAGGG
ATTGTGAAAGCTGCTCCGTTCTTGAAGTTTATTGTAGATGATAAATTCATGAAATCGGTGATACAAGGTT
TCCTTCCGGGTATTGCACTGAAGCTTTTCCTCGCCTTTCTGCCATCCATTTTGATGATCATGTCCAAATT
TGAAGGCTTCACATCGATCTCATCTTTAGAGAGACGAGCAGCGTTTCGATATTACATCTTCAACTTAGTG
AACGTCTTTCTTGCTAGCGTTATCGCTGGAGCTGCGTTTGAACAGCTTAACTCTTTCCTCAATCAATCCG
CAAACCAAATCCCCAAAACCATTGGTGTGGCGATACCGATGAAAGCAACTTTCTTCATCACGTATATAAT
GGTTGATGGTTGGGCAGGAGTTGCAGGAGAGATTCTAATGCTGAAACCATTGATTATGTTCCATCTCAAA
AACGCCTTCTTGGTTAAGACTGATAAAGACAGAGAGGAAGCAATGGACCCGGGAAGCATTGGTTTTAACA
CGGGTGAGCCTCGGATACAGCTCTACTTTCTTCTCGGTCTTGTCTACGCTCCTGTGACACCGATGCTTCT
TCCTTTTATCTTGGTCTTCTTCGCCCTTGCTTACATTGTATATCGCCACCAAATCATTAACGTATACAAT
CAAGAATACGAGAGTGCTGCAGCGTTTTGGCCAGACGTTCATGGACGAGTCATAGCAGCATTGGTAATAT
CACAGTTGCTTCTGATGGGTCTATTGGGAACAAAGCACGCTGCATTAGCTGCACCGTTTCTCATTGCTTT
GCCTGTGCTTACCATTGGTTTCCACCACTTCTGCAAAGGTCGTTATGAGCCAGCTTTCATCAGATACCCT
TTACAGGAAGCTATGATGAAAGATACATTAGAAACCGCAAGAGAACCAAACCTGAACCTTAAAGGCTACT
TGCAAAATGCTTACGTTCATCCGGTTTTCAAAGGCGATGAAGACGATTATGACATTGATGACAAGCTCGG
GAAGTTTGAGGATGAAGCCATTATTGTTCCCACCAAACGTCAGTCGAGGAGAAATACTCCGGCTCCTAGC
ATAATCAGTGGGGACGATTCGCCGTCTTTGCCCTTTAGTGGTAAACTAGTCATGGTGAGCAAGGGCGAGG
AGCTGTTCACCGGGGTGGTGCCCATCCTGGTCGAGCTGGACGGCGACGTAAACGGCCACAAGTTCAGCGT
GTCCGGCGAGGGCGAGGGCGATGCCACCTACGGCAAGCTGACCCTGAAGTTCATCTGCACCACCGGCAAG
CTGCCCGTGCCCTGGCCCACCCTCGTGACCACCCTGACCTACGGCGTGCAGTGCTTCAGCCGCTACCCCG
ACCACATGAAGCAGCACGACTTCTTCAAGTCCGCCATGCCCGAAGGCTACGTCCAGGAGCGCACCATCTT
CTTCAAGGACGACGGCAACTACAAGACCCGCGCCGAGGTGAAGTTCGAGGGCGACACCCTGGTGAACCGC
ATCGAGCTGAAGGGCATCGACTTCAAGGAGGACGGCAACATCCTGGGGCACAAGCTGGAGTACAACTACA
ACAGCCACAACGTCTATATCATGGCCGACAAGCAGAAGAACGGCATCAAGGTGAACTTCAAGATCCGCCA
CAACATCGAGGACGGCAGCGTGCAGCTCGCCGACCACTACCAGCAGAACACCCCCATCGGCGACGGCCCC
GTGCTGCTGCCCGACAACCACTACCTGAGCACCCAGTCCGCCCTGAGCAAAGACCCCAACGAGAAGCGCG
ATCACATGGTCCTGCTGGAGTTCGTGACCGCCGCCGGGATCACTCTCGGCATGGACGAGCTGTACAAGTA
AAGCGGCCGCGACTCTAGATCATAATCAGCCATACCACATTTGTAGAGGTTTTACTTGCTTTAAAAAACC
TCCCACACCTCCCCCTGAACCTGAAACATAAAATGAATGCAATTGTTGTTGTTAACTTGTTTATTGCAGC
TTATAATGGTTACAAATAAAGCAATAGCATCACAAATTTCACAAATAAAGCATTTTTTTCACTGCATTCT
AGTTGTGGTTTGTCCAAACTCATCAATGTATCTTAAGGCGTAAATTGTAAGCGTTAATATTTTGTTAAAA
TTCGCGTTAAATTTTTGTTAAATCAGCTCATTTTTTAACCAATAGGCCGAAATCGGCAAAATCCCTTATA
AATCAAAAGAATAGACCGAGATAGGGT
[37 nt withheld, positions 4088-4124]
AAAGAACGTGGACTCCAACGTCAAAGG
[49 nt withheld, positions 4152-4200]
T
[91 nt withheld, positions 4202-4292]
G
[124 nt withheld, positions 4294-4417]
CAGGTGGCACTTTTCGGGGAAATGTGCGCGGAACCCCTATTTGTTTATTTTTCTAAATACATTCAAATAT
GTATCCGCTCATGAGACAATAACCCTGATAAATGCTTCAATAATATTGAAAAAGGAAGAGTCCTGAGGCG
GAAAGAACCAGCTGTGGAATGTGTGTCAGTTAGGGTGTGGAAAGTCCCCAGGCTCCCCAGCAGGCAGAAG
TATGCAAAGCATGCATCTCAATTAGTCAGCAACCAGGTGTGGAAAGTCCCCAGGCTCCCCAGCAGGCAGA
AGTATGCAAAGCATGCATCTCAATTAGTCAGCAACCATAGTCCCGCCCCTAACTCCGCCCATCCCGCCCC
TAACTCCGCCCAGTTCCGCCCATTCTCCGCCCCATGGCTGACTAATTTTTTTTATTTATGCAGAGGCCGA
GGCCGCCTCGGCCTCTGAGCTATTCCAGAAGTAGTGAGGAGGCTTTTTTGGAGGCCTAGGCTTTTGCAAA
GATCGATCAAGAGACAGGATGAGGATCGTTTCGCATGATTGAACAAGATGGATTGCACGCAGGTTCTCCG
GCCGCTTGGGTGGAGAGGCTATTCGGCTATGACTGGGCACAACAGACAATCGGCTGCTCTGATGCCGCCG
TGTTCCGGCTGTCAGCGCAGGGGCGCCCGGTTCTTTTTGTCAAGACCGACCTGTCCGGTGCCCTGAATGA
ACTGCAAGACGAGGCAGCGCGGCTATCGTGGCTGGCCACGACGGGCGTTCCTTGCGCAGCTGTGCTCGAC
GTTGTCACTGAAGCGGGAAGGGACTGGCTGCTATTGGGCGAAGTGCCGGGGCAGGATCTCCTGTCATCTC
ACCTTGCTCCTGCCGAGAAAGTATCCATCATGGCTGATGCAATGCGGCGGCTGCATACGCTTGATCCGGC
TACCTGCCCATTCGACCACCAAGCGAAACATCGCATCGAGCGAGCACGTACTCGGATGGAAGCCGGTCTT
GTCGATCAGGATGATCTGGACGAAGAGCATCAGGGGCTCGCGCCAGCCGAACTGTTCGCCAGGCTCAAGG
CGAGCATGCCCGACGGCGAGGATCTCGTCGTGACCCATGGCGATGCCTGCTTGCCGAATATCATGGTGGA
AAATGGCCGCTTTTCTGGATTCATCGACTGTGGCCGGCTGGGTGTGGCGGACCGCTATCAGGACATAGCG
TTGGCTACCCGTGATATTGCTGAAGAGCTTGGCGGCGAATGGGCTGACCGCTTCCTCGTGCTTTACGGTA
TCGCCGCTCCCGATTCGCAGCGCATCGCCTTCTATCGCCTTCTTGACGAGTTCTTCTGAGCGGGACTCTG
GGGTTCGAAATGACCGACCAAGCGACGCCCAACCTGCCATCACGAGATTTCGATTCCACCGCCGCCTTCT
ATGAAAGGTTGGGCTTCGGAATCGTTTTCCGGGACGCCGGCTGGATGATCCTCCAGCGCGGGGATCTCAT
GCTGGAGTTCTTCGCCCACCCTAGGGGGAGGCTAACTGAAACACGGAAGGAGACAATACCGGAAGGAACC
CGCGCTATGACGGCAATAAAAAGACAGAATAAAACGCACGGTGTTGGGTCGTTTGTTCATAAACGCGGGG
TTCGGTCCCAGGGCTGGCACTCTGTCGATACCCCACCGAGACCCCATTGGGGCCAATACGCCCGCGTTTC
TTCCTTTTCCCCACCCCACCCCCCAAGTTCGGGTGAAGGCCCAGGGCTCGCAGCCAACGTCGGGGCGGCA
GGCCCTGCCATAGCCTCAGGTTACTCATATATACTTTAGATTGATTTAAAACTTCATTTTTAATTTAAAA
GGATCTAGGTGAAGATCCTTTTTGATAATCTCATGACCAAAATCCCTTAACGTGAGTTTTCGTTCCACTG
AGCGTCAGACCCCGTAGAAAAGATCAAAGGATCTTCTTGAGATCCTTTTTTTCTGCGCGTAATCTGCTGC
TTGCAAACAAAAAAACCACCGCTACCAGCGGTGGTTTGTTTGCCGGATCAAGAGCTACCAACTCTTTTTC
CGAAGGTAACTGGCTTCAGCAGAGCGCAGATACCAAATACTGTTCTTCTAGTGTAGCCGTAGTTAGGCCA
CCACTTCAAGAACTCTGTAGCACCGCCTACATACCTCGCTCTGCTAATCCTGTTACCAGTGGCTGCTGCC
AGTGGCGATAAGTCGTGTCTTACCGGGTTGGACTCAAGACGATAGTTACCGGATAAGGCGCAGCGGTCGG
GCTGAACGGGGGGTTCGTGCACACAGCCCAGCTTGGAGCGAACGACCTACACCGAACTGAGATACCTACA
GCGTGAGCTATGAGAAAGCGCCACGCTTCCCGAAGGGAGAAAGGCGGACAGGTATCCGGTAAGCGGCAGG
GTCGGAACAGGAGAGCGCACGAGGGAGCTTCCAGGGGGAAACGCCTGGTATCTTTATAGTCCTGTCGGGT
TTCGCCACCTCTGACTTGAGCGTCGATTTTTGTGATGCTCGTCAGGGGGGCGGAGCCTATGGAAAAACGC
CAGCAACGCGGCCTTTTTACGGTTCCTGGCCTTTTGCTGGCCTTTTGCTCACATGTTCTTTCCTGCGTTA
TCCCCTGATTCTGTGGATAACCGTATTACCGCCATGCAT
